Addgene plasmid #59605: pSicoR-ADAM21i2
Purpose: Expression of shRNA against human ADAM21
Depositing lab: Miguel Ramalho-Santos. Depositing organization: University of California, San Francisco (UCSF). Publication: Systematic Identification of Barriers to Human iPSC Generation. Qin H, Diaz A, Blouin L, Lebbink RJ, Patena W, Tanbun P, LeProust EM, McManus MT, Song JS, Ramalho-Santos M. Cell. 2014 Jul 17;158(2):449-61. doi: 10.1016/j.cell.2014.05.040. PubMed 25036638.
Backbone
  Vector backbone: pSicoR
  Vector type: Mammalian Expression, RNAi
Growth in bacteria
  Bacterial resistance: Ampicillin, 100 μg/mL
  Growth temperature: 37°C
  Growth strain: Stbl3
  Copy number: High Copy
Gene/Insert
  Gene/Insert name: ADAM21
  gRNA/shRNA sequence: ADAM21
  Species: H. sapiens (human)
  Entrez Gene: ADAM21 (a.k.a. ADAM 21, ADAM31)
  Promoter: U6
  Cloning method: Restriction Enzyme; 5′ cloning site HpaI (destroyed during cloning); 3′ cloning site XhoI (not destroyed)
  Sequencing primers: 5′ mU6-F
Terms and licenses: Academic/Nonprofit Terms; Industry Terms: Not Available to Industry
How to cite: pSicoR-ADAM21i2 was a gift from Miguel Ramalho-Santos (Addgene plasmid # 59605 ; http://n2t.net/addgene:59605 ; RRID:Addgene_59605)
