[The description below was written by a language model from this plasmid's Addgene catalogue record.]
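Description:
pSicoR-ADAM21i2 is an RNA interference plasmid built on the pSicoR backbone and catalogued as a mammalian expression/RNAi vector. It carries a short hairpin RNA directed against human ADAM21 (also known as ADAM31), a member of the ADAM metalloprotease-disintegrin family. The hairpin is transcribed from a U6 promoter, an RNA polymerase III promoter commonly used for shRNAs because it gives strong expression of short transcripts with defined ends. The sequencing primer name suggests that this is the mouse U6 promoter. The hairpin was inserted by restriction cloning between an HpaI site, which was destroyed in the process, and an XhoI site, which was retained. The "i2" in the name suggests this is one of several hairpins against the same gene, though the record does not say so explicitly.

In bacteria the plasmid is selected with ampicillin and maintained at high copy number. The recommended host is a recombination-deficient strain of the kind typically used for constructs with repeated sequences. pSicoR is generally known as a lentiviral shRNA backbone in which the hairpin cassette can be removed by Cre recombinase. However, no feature table is provided, and the record does not list LTRs, loxP sites, a packaging signal, or any reporter or mammalian selection marker, so these elements cannot be confirmed for this construct. The stated purpose is knockdown of ADAM21 in human cells. The associated study was a systematic search for barriers to human induced pluripotent stem cell generation, so the plasmid was presumably used to test whether depleting ADAM21 affects reprogramming.
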