>Addgene plasmid #59605 | pSicoR-ADAM21i2 | depositor partial sequence | sequence record 93282 | pSicoR-ADAM21i2 sequence 63 bps
TGTACTGTGTGTGGCCCAGGAAAGTTCTAGAGACTTTCCTGGGCCACACACAGTACTTTTTTC
