>Addgene plasmid #59605 | pSicoR-ADAM21i2 | addgene partial sequence | sequence record 96863 | WPRE-R 5'-CATAGCGTAAAAGGAGCAACA-3'
AATTTTGTAATCCAGAGGTTGATTATCGATAAGCTTGATATCGAATTGTACCTAGTGGAACCGGAACCCT
TAAACATGTATAACTTCGTATAATGTATGCTATACGAAGTTATTAGGTCCCTCGACGAATTCCTACTTGT
ACAGCTCGTCCATGCCGAGAGTGATCCCGGCGGCGGTCACGAACTCCAGCAGGACCATGTGATCGCGCTT
CTCGTTGGGGTCTTTGCTCAGGGCGGACTGGGTGCTCAGGTAGTGGTTGTCGGGCAGCAGCACGGGGCCG
TCGCCGATGGGGGTGTTCTGCTGGTAGTGGTCGGCGAGCTGCACGCTGCCGTCCTCGATGTTGTGGCGGA
TCTTGAAGTTCACCTTGATGCCGTTCTTCTGCTTGTCGGCCATGATATAGACGTTGTGGCTGTTGTAGTT
GTACTCCAGCTTGTGCCCCAGGATGTTGCCGTCCTCCTTGAAGTCGATGCCCTTCAGCTCGATGCGGTTC
ACCAGGGTGTCGCCCTCGAACTTCACCTCGGCGCGGGTCTTGTAGTTGCCGTCGTCCTTGAAGAAGATGG
TGCGCTCCTGGACGTAGCCTTCGGGCATGGCGGACTTGAAGAAGTCGTGCTGCTTCATGTGGTCGGGGTA
GCGGCTGAAGCACTGCACGCCGTA
