>Addgene plasmid #59605 | pSicoR-ADAM21i2 | addgene partial sequence | sequence record 98206 | pLLU-5 5'-cacagacttgtgggagaagc-3'
TTGCATATAATATTTCCTAGTAACTATAGAGGCTTAATGTGCGATAAAAGACAGATAATCTGTTCTTTTT
AATACTAGCTACATTTTACATGATAGGCTTGGATTTCTATAACTTCGTATAGCATACATTATACGAAGTT
ATAAACAGCACAAAAGGAAACTCACCCTAACTGTAAAGTAATTGTGTGTTTTGAGACTATAAATATCCCT
TGGAGAAAAGCCTTGTTTGTACTGTGTGTGGCCCAGGAAAGTTCTAGAGACTTTCCTGGGCCACACACAG
TACTTTTTTCTCGAGTACTAGGATCCATTAGGCGGCCGCGTGGATAACCGTATTACCGCCATGCATTAGT
TATTAATAGTAATCAATTACGGGGTCATTAGTTCATAGCCCATATATGGAGTTCCGCGTTACATAACTTA
CGGTAAATGGCCCGC
